Addgene plasmid #220116: pKM596-MpPHOT-LOV2
Purpose: The expression of MBP fused to MpPHOT-LOV2 in E. coli
Depositing lab: Yutaka Kodama. Depositing organization: Utsunomiya University. Publication: Functional comparison of phototropin from the liverworts Apopellia endiviifolia and Marchantia polymorpha. Yong LK, Keino I, Kanna Y, Noguchi M, Fujisawa M, Kodama Y. Photochem Photobiol. 2023 Oct 26. doi: 10.1111/php.13869. PubMed 37882095.
Backbone
  Vector backbone: pKM596
  Total vector size (bp): 7014
  Vector type: Bacterial Expression
Growth in bacteria
  Bacterial resistance: Ampicillin, 100 μg/mL
  Growth temperature: 37°C
  Growth strain: DH5alpha
  Copy number: Low Copy
Gene/Insert
  Gene/Insert name: MpPHOT-LOV2
Terms and licenses: Academic/Nonprofit Terms; Industry Terms: Not Available to Industry
How to cite: pKM596-MpPHOT-LOV2 was a gift from Yutaka Kodama (Addgene plasmid # 220116 ; http://n2t.net/addgene:220116 ; RRID:Addgene_220116)
