[The description below was written by a language model from this plasmid's Addgene catalogue record and pLannotate feature annotations shown in this document.]
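Description:
pKM596-MpPHOT-LOV2 is a bacterial expression plasmid of about 7 kb, built on the pKM596 backbone, for producing maltose-binding protein (MBP) fused to the LOV2 domain of MpPHOT in E. coli. The associated publication indicates that MpPHOT is the phototropin of the liverwort Marchantia polymorpha. The plasmid is selected with ampicillin through the bla gene. It replicates from a ColE1/pMB1-type origin, and the pBR322-derived rop gene and bom region are also present, which fits the catalogue description of a low-copy plasmid. An M13 phage origin is also annotated.

Expression is driven by the tac promoter with a downstream lac operator. The plasmid also carries lacI under the lacIq promoter, so transcription is repressed until it is induced with IPTG or lactose. The MBP coding sequence lacks a signal peptide, so the fusion protein stays in the cytosol. MBP is followed by an attB1 site, the insert, and an attB2 site, which indicates that the LOV2 fragment was introduced by Gateway recombination in frame with the N-terminal MBP tag. The annotation software labels the region between the att sites as miniSOG. miniSOG is an engineered flavin-binding protein derived from an Arabidopsis phototropin LOV2 domain, so this label most likely reflects sequence similarity to the Marchantia LOV2 insert rather than the presence of miniSOG itself. Downstream of the insert are a lacZα fragment, a 5S rRNA segment, and the rrnB T1 and T2 terminators, which are remnants of the parental vector. The construct is suited to producing soluble, affinity-purifiable MBP–LOV2 protein. The record does not specify particular assays, but the publication title suggests functional comparison of liverwort phototropins.
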