Features (pLannotate 1.2.2; 21 found; start..end, strand, type, name):
     21..48      +  terminator     rrnB T2 terminator: transcription terminator T2 from the E. coli rrnB gene
     67..158     +  promoter       AmpR promoter: bla
    159..1019    +  CDS            AmpR: β-lactamase; bla; confers resistance to ampicillin, carbenicillin, and related antibiotics
   1061..1574    -  rep_origin     M13 ori (sequence partly withheld): M13 bacteriophage origin of replication; arrow indicates direction of (+) strand synthesis
   1685..2273    +  rep_origin     ori: high-copy-number ColE1/pMB1/pBR322/pUC origin of replication
   2459..2599    -  misc_feature   bom: basis of mobility region from pBR322
   2701..2892    -  CDS            rop: Rop protein, which maintains plasmids at low copy number; rop
   2909..3289    +  CDS            YPB1_ECOLX: Protein predicted: Swiss-Prot protein existence level 4. From Escherichia coli.
   3388..3465    +  promoter       lacIq promoter: lacI (mutant); In the lacIq allele, a single base change in the promoter boosts expression of the lacI gene about 10-fold.
   3466..4548    +  CDS            lacI: lac repressor; lacI; The lac repressor binds to the lac operator to inhibit transcription in E. coli. This inhibition can be relieved by adding lactose or isopropyl-β-D-thiogalactopyranoside (IPTG).
   4561..4582    +  protein_bind   CAP binding site: CAP binding activates transcription in the presence of cAMP. E. coli catabolite activator protein
   4601..4618    +  promoter       tet promoter (fragment): E. coli promoter for tetracycline efflux protein gene
   4791..4819    +  promoter       tac promoter: strong E. coli promoter; hybrid between the trp and lac UV5 promoters
   4827..4843    +  protein_bind   lac operator: The lac repressor binds to the lac operator to inhibit transcription in E. coli. This inhibition can be relieved by adding lactose or isopropyl-β-D-thiogalactopyranoside (IPTG). lac repressor encoded by lacI
   4913..6013    +  CDS            MBP: maltose binding protein from E. coli; malE (mutated); This version of the gene does not encode a signal sequence, so MBP will remain in the cytosol.
   6023..6047    +  protein_bind   attB1: mutant version of attB; recombination site for the Gateway® BP reaction BP Clonase™
   6122..6439    +  CDS            miniSOG: miniSOG is a basic (constitutively fluorescent) cyan fluorescent protein published in 2011, derived from Arabidopsis thaliana. It requires the cofactor flavin for fluorescence.
   6453..6477    -  protein_bind   attB2: mutant version of attB; recombination site for the Gateway® BP reaction BP Clonase™
   6488..6642    +  CDS            lacZα (fragment): LacZα fragment of β-galactosidase; lacZ fragment
   6735..6850    +  ncRNA          5S rRNA: Accession: RF00001 - 5S ribosomal RNA
   6854..6940    +  terminator     rrnB T1 terminator: Escherichia coli rrnB; transcription terminator T1 from the E. coli rrnB gene
>Addgene plasmid #220116 | pKM596-MpPHOT-LOV2 | addgene full sequence | sequence record 448719 | Addgene NGS Result
TGCCAGGCATCAAATTAAGCAGAAGGCCATCCTGACGGATGGCCTTTTTGCGTTTCTACAAACTCTTTTG
TTTATTTTTCTAAATACATTCAAATATGTATCCGCTCATGAGACAATAACCCTGATAAATGCTTCAATAA
TATTGAAAAAGGAAGAGTATGAGTATTCAACATTTCCGTGTCGCCCTTATTCCCTTTTTTGCGGCATTTT
GCCTTCCTGTTTTTGCTCACCCAGAAACGCTGGTGAAAGTAAAAGATGCTGAAGATCAGTTGGGTGCACG
AGTGGGTTACATCGAACTGGATCTCAACAGCGGTAAGATCCTTGAGAGTTTTCGCCCCGAAGAACGTTTC
CCAATGATGAGCACTTTTAAAGTTCTGCTATGTGGCGCGGTATTATCCCGTGTTGACGCCGGGCAAGAGC
AACTCGGTCGCCGCATACACTATTCTCAGAATGACTTGGTTGAGTACTCACCAGTCACAGAAAAGCATCT
TACGGATGGCATGACAGTAAGAGAATTATGCAGTGCTGCCATAACCATGAGTGATAACACTGCGGCCAAC
TTACTTCTGACAACGATCGGAGGACCGAAGGAGCTAACCGCTTTTTTGCACAACATGGGGGATCATGTAA
CTCGCCTTGATCGTTGGGAACCGGAGCTGAATGAAGCCATACCAAACGACGAGCGTGACACCACGATGCC
TGTAGCAATGGCAACAACGTTGCGCAAACTATTAACTGGCGAACTACTTACTCTAGCTTCCCGGCAACAA
TTAATAGACTGGATGGAGGCGGATAAAGTTGCAGGACCACTTCTGCGCTCGGCCCTTCCGGCTGGCTGGT
TTATTGCTGATAAATCTGGAGCCGGTGAGCGTGGGTCTCGCGGTATCATTGCAGCACTGGGGCCAGATGG
TAAGCCCTCCCGTATCGTAGTTATCTACACGACGGGGAGTCAGGCAACTATGGATGAACGAAATAGACAG
ATCGCTGAGATAGGTGCCTCACTGATTAAGCATTGGTAACTGTCAGACCAAGTTTACTCATATATACTTT
AGATTGATT
[38 nt withheld, positions 1060-1097]
A
[37 nt withheld, positions 1099-1135]
ATTTTGTTAAAATTCGCGTTAAATTTTTGTTAAATCAGCTCATTTTTTAACCAATAGGCCGAAATCGGCA
AAATCCCTTATAAATCAAAAGAATAGCCCGAGATAGGGT
[37 nt withheld, positions 1245-1281]
AAAGAACGTGGACTCCAACGTCAAAGG
[141 nt withheld, positions 1309-1449]
G
[125 nt withheld, positions 1451-1575]
AAAGGATCTAGGTGAAGATCCTTTTTGATAATCTCATGACCAAAATCCCTTAACGTGAGTTTTCGTTCCA
CTGAGCGTCAGACCCCGTAGAAAAGATCAAAGGATCTTCTTGAGATCCTTTTTTTCTGCGCGTAATCTGC
TGCTTGCAAACAAAAAAACCACCGCTACCAGCGGTGGTTTGTTTGCCGGATCAAGAGCTACCAACTCTTT
TTCCGAAGGTAACTGGCTTCAGCAGAGCGCAGATACCAAATACTGTCCTTCTAGTGTAGCCGTAGTTAGG
CCACCACTTCAAGAACTCTGTAGCACCGCCTACATACCTCGCTCTGCTAATCCTGTTACCAGTGGCTGCT
GCCAGTGGCGATAAGTCGTGTCTTACCGGGTTGGACTCAAGACGATAGTTACCGGATAAGGCGCAGCGGT
CGGGCTGAACGGGGGGTTCGTGCACACAGCCCAGCTTGGAGCGAACGACCTACACCGAACTGAGATACCT
ACAGCGTGAGCTATGAGAAAGCGCCACGCTTCCCGAAGGGAGAAAGGCGGACAGGTATCCGGTAAGCGGC
AGGGTCGGAACAGGAGAGCGCACGAGGGAGCTTCCAGGGGGAAACGCCTGGTATCTTTATAGTCCTGTCG
GGTTTCGCCACCTCTGACTTGAGCGTCGATTTTTGTGATGCTCGTCAGGGGGGCGGAGCCTATGGAAAAA
CGCCAGCAACGCGGCCTTTTTACGGTTCCTGGCCTTTTGCTGGCCTTTTGCTCACATGTTCTTTCCTGCG
TTATCCCCTGATTCTGTGGATAACCGTATTACCGCCTTTGAGTGAGCTGATACCGCTCGCCGCAGCCGAA
CGACCGAGCGCAGCGAGTCAGTGAGCGAGGAAGCGGAAGAGCGCCTGATGCGGTATTTTCTCCTTACGCA
TCTGTGCGGTATTTCACACCGCATATGGTGCACTCTCAGTACAATCTGCTCTGATGCCGCATAGTTAAGC
CAGTATACACTCCGCTATCGCTACGTGACTGGGTCATGGCTGCGCCCCGACACCCGCCAACACCCGCTGA
CGCGCCCTGACGGGCTTGTCTGCTCCCGGCATCCGCTTACAGACAAGCTGTGACCGTCTCCGGGAGCTGC
ATGTGTCAGAGGTTTTCACCGTCATCACCGAAACGCGCGAGGCAGCTGCGGTAAAGCTCATCAGCGTGGT
CGTGCAGCGATTCACAGATGTCTGCCTGTTCATCCGCGTCCAGCTCGTTGAGTTTCTCCAGAAGCGTTAA
TGTCTGGCTTCTGATAAAGCGGGCCATGTTAAGGGCGGTTTTTTCCTGTTTGGTCACTGATGCCTCCGTG
TAAGGGGGATTTCTGTTCATGGGGGTAATGATACCGATGAAACGAGAGAGGATGCTCACGATACGGGTTA
CTGATGATGAACATGCCCGGTTACTGGAACGTTGTGAGGGTAAACAACTGGCGGTATGGATGCGGCGGGA
CCAGAGAAAAATCACTCAGGGTCAATGCCAGCGCTTCGTTAATACAGATGTAGGTGTTCCACAGGGTAGC
CAGCAGCATCCTGCGATGCAGATCCGGAACATAATGGTGCAGGGCGCTGACTTCCGCGTTTCCAGACTTT
ACGAAACACGGAAACCGAAGACCATTCATGTTGTTGCTCAGGTCGCAGACGTTTTGCAGCAGCAGTCGCT
TCACGTTCGCTCGCGTATCGGTGATTCATTCTGCTAACCAGTAAGGCAACCCCGCCAGCCTAGCCGGGTC
CTCAACGACAGGAGCACGATCATGCGCACCCGTGGCCAGGACCCAACGCTGCCCGAAATTCCGACACCAT
CGAATGGTGCAAAACCTTTCGCGGTATGGCATGATAGCGCCCGGAAGAGAGTCAATTCAGGGTGGTGAAT
GTGAAACCAGTAACGTTATACGATGTCGCAGAGTATGCCGGTGTCTCTTATCAGACCGTTTCCCGCGTGG
TGAACCAGGCCAGCCACGTTTCTGCGAAAACGCGGGAAAAAGTGGAAGCGGCGATGGCGGAGCTGAATTA
CATTCCCAACCGCGTGGCACAACAACTGGCGGGCAAACAGTCGTTGCTGATTGGCGTTGCCACCTCCAGT
CTGGCCCTGCACGCGCCGTCGCAAATTGTCGCGGCGATTAAATCTCGCGCCGATCAACTGGGTGCCAGCG
TGGTGGTGTCGATGGTAGAACGAAGCGGCGTCGAAGCCTGTAAAGCGGCGGTGCACAATCTTCTCGCGCA
ACGCGTCAGTGGGCTGATCATTAACTATCCGCTGGATGACCAGGATGCCATTGCTGTGGAAGCTGCCTGC
ACTAATGTTCCGGCGTTATTTCTTGATGTCTCTGACCAGACACCCATCAACAGTATTATTTTCTCCCATG
AAGACGGTACGCGACTGGGCGTGGAGCATCTGGTCGCATTGGGTCACCAGCAAATCGCGCTGTTAGCGGG
CCCATTAAGTTCTGTCTCGGCGCGTCTGCGTCTGGCTGGCTGGCATAAATATCTCACTCGCAATCAAATT
CAGCCGATAGCGGAACGGGAAGGCGACTGGAGTGCCATGTCCGGTTTTCAACAAACCATGCAAATGCTGA
ATGAGGGCATCGTTCCCACTGCGATGCTGGTTGCCAACGATCAGATGGCGCTGGGCGCAATGCGCGCCAT
TACCGAGTCCGGGCTGCGCGTTGGTGCGGATATCTCGGTAGTGGGATACGACGATACCGAAGACAGCTCA
TGTTATATCCCGCCGTTAACCACCATCAAACAGGATTTTCGCCTGCTGGGGCAAACCAGCGTGGACCGCT
TGCTGCAACTCTCTCAGGGCCAGGCGGTGAAGGGCAATCAGCTGTTGCCCGTCTCACTGGTGAAAAGAAA
AACCACCCTGGCGCCCAATACGCAAACCGCCTCTCCCCGCGCGTTGGCCGATTCATTAATGCAGCTGGCA
CGACAGGTTTCCCGACTGGAAAGCGGGCAGTGAGCGCAACGCAATTAATGTAAGTTAGCTCACTCATTAG
GCACAATTCTCATGTTTGACAGCTTATCATCGACTGCACGGTGCACCAATGCTTCTGGCGTCAGGCAGCC
ATCGGAAGCTGTGGTATGGCTGTGCAGGTCGTAAATCACTGCATAATTCGTGTCGCTCAAGGCGCACTCC
CGTTCTGGATAATGTTTTTTGCGCCGACATCATAACGGTTCTGGCAAATATTCTGAAATGAGCTGTTGAC
AATTAATCATCGGCTCGTATAATGTGTGGAATTGTGAGCGGATAACAATTTCACACAGGAAACAGCCAGT
CCGTTTAGGTGTTTTCACGAGCACTTCACCAACAAGGACCATAGATTATGAAAACTGAAGAAGGTAAACT
GGTAATCTGGATTAACGGCGATAAAGGCTATAACGGTCTCGCTGAAGTCGGTAAGAAATTCGAGAAAGAT
ACCGGAATTAAAGTCACCGTTGAGCATCCGGATAAACTGGAAGAGAAATTCCCACAGGTTGCGGCAACTG
GCGATGGCCCTGACATTATCTTCTGGGCACACGACCGCTTTGGTGGCTACGCTCAATCTGGCCTGTTGGC
TGAAATCACCCCGGACAAAGCGTTCCAGGACAAGCTGTATCCGTTTACCTGGGATGCCGTACGTTACAAC
GGCAAGCTGATTGCTTACCCGATCGCTGTTGAAGCGTTATCGCTGATTTATAACAAAGATCTGCTGCCGA
ACCCGCCAAAAACCTGGGAAGAGATCCCGGCGCTGGATAAAGAACTGAAAGCGAAAGGTAAGAGCGCGCT
GATGTTCAACCTGCAAGAACCGTACTTCACCTGGCCGCTGATTGCTGCTGACGGGGGTTATGCGTTCAAG
TATGAAAACGGCAAGTACGACATTAAAGACGTGGGCGTGGATAACGCTGGCGCGAAAGCGGGTCTGACCT
TCCTGGTTGACCTGATTAAAAACAAACACATGAATGCAGACACCGATTACTCCATCGCAGAAGCTGCCTT
TAATAAAGGCGAAACAGCGATGACCATCAACGGCCCGTGGGCATGGTCCAACATCGACACCAGCAAAGTG
AATTATGGTGTAACGGTACTGCCGACCTTCAAGGGTCAACCATCCAAACCGTTCGTTGGCGTGCTGAGCG
CAGGTATTAACGCCGCCAGTCCGAACAAAGAGCTGGCAAAAGAGTTCCTCGAAAACTATCTGCTGACTGA
TGAAGGTCTGGAAGCGGTTAATAAAGACAAACCGCTGGGTGCCGTAGCGCTGAAGTCTTACGAGGAAGAG
TTGGCGAAAGATCCACGTATTGCCGCCACCATGGAAAACGCCCAGAAAGGTGAAATCATGCCGAACATCC
CGCAGATGTCCGCTTTCTGGTATGCCGTGCGTACTGCGGTGATCAACGCCGCCAGCGGTCGTCAGACTGT
CGATGAAGCCCTGAAAGACGCGCAGACTAATTCGATCACAAGTTTGTACAAAAAAGCAGGCTTCGAGAGT
ATTGATGACAGTGAGCGAGCCAAGGAAATTCGTAGGGGAATGGATTTGGCCACAACGTTAGAGCGAATTG
AGAAGAATTTCGTGATTACAGATCCTCGATTGCCGGATAACCCCATTATTTTCGCATCCGACCACTTCTT
AGAGTTAACGGAGTATACTCGAGAAGAAATTATCGGAAGAAATTGTCGGTTTCTGCAAGGGCCCGATACG
GACATGGATGTTGTTCGGAAAATTAGTGATGCTATCAAACAACAGCAAAACATCACTGTTCAACTTCTGA
ATTACACCAAAGGCGGAAAACCGTTTTGGAATTTGTTTCACTTGGAAGCAATGAAGGACAACAAGGGTGA
GTTGCAATATTTTATCGGAGTCCAGCTCGATGGAAGTGAGCACTGAGACCCAGCTTTCTTGTACAAAGTG
GTGATAGCTTGGCACTGGCCGTCGTTTTACAACGTCGTGACTGGGAAAACCCTGGCGTTACCCAACTTAA
TCGCCTTGCAGCACATCCCCCTTTCGCCAGCTGGCGTAATAGCGAAGAGGCCCGCACCGATCGCCCTTCC
CAACAGTTGCGCAGCCTGAATGGCGAATGGCAGCTTGGCTGTTTTGGCGGATGAGATAAGATTTTCAGCC
TGATACAGATTAAATCAGAACGCAGAAGCGGTCTGATAAAACAGAATTTGCCTGGCGGCAGTAGCGCGGT
GGTCCCACCTGACCCCATGCCGAACTCAGAAGTGAAACGCCGTAGCGCCGATGGTAGTGTGGGGTCTCCC
CATGCGAGAGTAGGGAACTGCCAGGCATCAAATAAAACGAAAGGCTCAGTCGAAAGACTGGGCCTTTCGT
TTTATCTGTTGTTTGTCGGTGAACGCTCTCCTGAGTAGGACAAATCCGCCGGGAGCGGATTTGAACGTTG
CGAAGCAACGGCCCGGAGGGTGGCGGGCAGGACGCCCGCCATAAAC
